Addgene plasmid #111502: pCS6-ZF(VEGFA)-StaPL(AI)-YFP-VPR
Purpose: Expresses a zinc finger specific to the human VEGFA locus, which is linked to a VPR transcriptional activation domain via a StaPL(AI) module, in mammalian cells. [AI = asunaprevir inhibited].
Depositing lab: Michael Lin. Depositing organization: Stanford University. Publication: StaPLs: versatile genetically encoded modules for engineering drug-inducible proteins. Jacobs CL, Badiee RK, Lin MZ. Nat Methods. 2018 Jul;15(7):523-526. doi: 10.1038/s41592-018-0041-z. Epub 2018 Jul 2. PubMed 29967496.
Backbone
  Vector backbone: pCMV-SPORT6
  Backbone manufacturer: Invitrogen
  Total vector size (bp): 7834
  Vector type: Mammalian Expression
Growth in bacteria
  Bacterial resistance: Ampicillin, 100 μg/mL
  Growth temperature: 37°C
  Growth strain: DH5alpha
  Copy number: Unknown
Gene/Insert
  Gene/Insert name: ZF(VEGFA)-StaPL(AI)-YFP-VPR
  Species: H. sapiens (human); Hepatitis C Virus (HCV) genotype 1a, Aequorea victoria, Herpes simplex virus, Epstein-Barr virus
  Insert size (bp): 3468
  Mutation: The HCV NS3 protease carries V36M, T54A, and S122G mutations. The VPR domain's internal NLS sequence was mutated to a GGSGGS linker.
  GenBank ID: NC_004102
  Promoter: CMV
  Cloning method: Gibson Cloning
  Sequencing primers: 5′ ACAGCTATGACCATTAGGCCT; 3′ GTTGTAAAACGACGGCCAGT
Resource information
  A portion of this plasmid was derived from a plasmid made by: the Atsushi Miyawaki lab [Venus YFP, Ref. 1], and the George Church lab [VPR, Ref. 2].
Terms and licenses: Academic/Nonprofit Terms; Industry Terms: Not Available to Industry
Depositor comments: [Ref. 1] NAGAI T., IBATA K., PARK E.S., KUBOTA M., MIKOSHIBA K. & MIYAWAKI A. 2002. A variant of yellow fluorescent protein with fast and efficient maturation for cell-biological applications. Nat Biotechnol 20: 87-90. [Ref. 2] CHAVEZ A., SCHEIMAN J., VORA S., PRUITT B.W., TUTTLE M., P R IYER E., LIN S., KIANI S., GUZMAN C.D., WIEGAND D.J., TER-OVANESYAN D., BRAFF J.L., DAVIDSOHN N., HOUSDEN B.E., PERRIMON N., WEISS R., AACH J., COLLINS J.J. & CHURCH G.M. 2015. Highly efficient Cas9-mediated transcriptional programming. Nat Methods 12: 326-328.
How to cite: pCS6-ZF(VEGFA)-StaPL(AI)-YFP-VPR was a gift from Michael Lin (Addgene plasmid # 111502 ; http://n2t.net/addgene:111502 ; RRID:Addgene_111502)
