[The description below was written by a language model from this plasmid's Addgene catalogue record and pLannotate feature annotations shown in this document.]
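Description:
pCS6-ZF(VEGFA)-StaPL(AI)-YFP-VPR is a mammalian expression plasmid of about 7.8 kb built on the pCMV-SPORT6 backbone. It is propagated in E. coli through a high-copy ColE1/pUC-type origin with ampicillin selection (β-lactamase), and it also carries an f1 phage origin. Backbone remnants flank the insert, including SP6 and T7 promoters and Gateway attB1/attB2 sites, and a loxP site lies between AmpR and the origin. None of these has a stated role in the construct's function.

The roughly 3.5 kb insert is a single fusion protein driven by the CMV immediate-early enhancer/promoter and terminated by SV40 small-t intron and polyadenylation sequences. It begins with a zinc finger array directed to the human VEGFA locus, which the automated annotation matches to the zinc finger protein Sp8 by homology. Next comes the StaPL(AI) module, based on the hepatitis C virus genotype 1a NS3 protease carrying V36M, T54A and S122G mutations. This is followed by Venus YFP and the tripartite VPR activator (VP16-derived repeats, the RELA/p65 activation domain and the Epstein-Barr virus Rta activation domain), then a C-terminal SV40 NLS. The NLS normally found inside VPR has been replaced by a flexible glycine-serine linker.

In the StaPL design, the protease module is understood to cleave itself out and so separate the DNA-binding domain from the activator. The protease inhibitor asunaprevir blocks this cleavage and keeps the fusion intact. The construct therefore serves as a drug-inducible synthetic transcription factor for activating endogenous VEGFA in mammalian cells, with YFP allowing the activator portion to be visualised.
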