Features (pLannotate 1.2.2; 28 found; start..end, strand, type, name):
     14..317     +  enhancer       CMV enhancer: human cytomegalovirus immediate early enhancer
    318..521     +  promoter       CMV promoter: human cytomegalovirus (CMV) immediate early promoter
    674..692     +  promoter       SP6 promoter: promoter for bacteriophage SP6 RNA polymerase
    693..717     +  protein_bind   attB1: mutant version of attB; recombination site for the Gateway® BP reaction BP Clonase™
    724..1134    +  CDS            Sp8 (fragment): SP8_MOUSE - Experimental evidence at transcript level: Swiss-Prot protein existence level 2. Transcription factor which plays a key role in limb development. Positively regulates FGF8 expression in the apical ectodermal ridge (AER) and contributes to limb outgrowth in embryos. From Mus musculus (Mouse).
   1195..1773    +  CDS            POLG_HCV77 (fragment): Experimental evidence at protein level: Swiss-Prot protein existence level 1. [RNA-directed RNA polymerase]: RNA-dependent RNA polymerase that performs primer-template recognition and RNA synthesis during viral replication. From Hepatitis C virus genotype 1a (isolate H77) (HCV).
   1804..2520    +  CDS            Venus: Venus is a basic (constitutively fluorescent) yellow fluorescent protein published in 2002, derived from Aequorea victoria. It is reported to be a rapidly-maturing weak dimer with moderate acid sensitivity.
   2551..2573    +  CDS            VP48 (fragment): 3 tandem repeats of the minimal activation domain of herpes simplex virus VP16 (Cheng et al., 2013)
   2716..3510    +  CDS            RELA (fragment): TF65_HUMAN - Also known as NFKB3. Experimental evidence at protein level: Swiss-Prot protein existence level 1. NF-kappa-B is a pleiotropic transcription factor present in almost all cell types and is the endpoint of a series of signal transduction events that are initiated by a vast array of stimuli related to many biological processes such as inflammation, immunity, differentiation, cell growth, tumorigenesis and apoptosis. NF-kappa-B is a homo- or heterodimeric complex formed by the Rel-like domain- containing proteins RELA/p65, RELB, NFKB1/p105, NFKB1/p50, REL and NFKB2/p52. The heterodime
   3529..4098    +  CDS            Rta AD: transcriptional activation domain from the human herpesvirus 4 (Epstein-Barr virus) replication and transcription activator Rta/BRLF1 (Hardwick et al., 1992; Chavez et al., 2015)
   4189..4209    +  CDS            SV40 NLS: nuclear localization signal of SV40 (simian virus 40) large T antigen
   4248..4272    -  protein_bind   attB2: mutant version of attB; recombination site for the Gateway® BP reaction BP Clonase™
   4274..4292    -  promoter       T7 promoter: promoter for bacteriophage T7 RNA polymerase
   4302..4339    +  CDS            lacZα (fragment): LacZα fragment of β-galactosidase; lacZ fragment
   4351..4465    +  intron         large T intron (fragment): SV40 (simian virus 40) large T antigen intron
   4539..4564    +  intron         small t intron (fragment): SV40 (simian virus 40) small t antigen intron
   4564..4701    +  CDS            large T antigen (fragment): large T antigen from SV40 (simian virus 40)
   4724..4858    +  polyA_signal   SV40 poly(A) signal: SV40 polyadenylation signal
   4863..4912    -  CDS            lacI (fragment): lac repressor; lacI; The lac repressor binds to the lac operator to inhibit transcription in E. coli. This inhibition can be relieved by adding lactose or isopropyl-β-D-thiogalactopyranoside (IPTG).
   4912..4979    +  CDS            lacZα (fragment): LacZα fragment of β-galactosidase; lacZ fragment
   4984..5438    +  rep_origin     f1 ori (sequence partly withheld): f1 bacteriophage origin of replication; arrow indicates direction of (+) strand synthesis
   5464..5520    +  promoter       AmpR promoter (fragment): bla
   5673..5724    +  promoter       AmpR promoter (fragment): bla
   5725..6585    +  CDS            AmpR: β-lactamase; bla; confers resistance to ampicillin, carbenicillin, and related antibiotics
   6687..6720    -  protein_bind   loxP: Cre-mediated recombination occurs in the 8-bp core sequence (GCATACAT). Cre recombinase
   6798..7386    +  rep_origin     ori: high-copy-number ColE1/pMB1/pBR322/pUC origin of replication
   7569..7622    +  CDS            lacI (fragment): lac repressor; lacI; The lac repressor binds to the lac operator to inhibit transcription in E. coli. This inhibition can be relieved by adding lactose or isopropyl-β-D-thiogalactopyranoside (IPTG).
   7638..7735    -  promoter       AmpR promoter: bla
>Addgene plasmid #111502 | pCS6-ZF(VEGFA)-StaPL(AI)-YFP-VPR | addgene full sequence | sequence record 214269 | Addgene NGS Result
ATTAGATGCATGTCGTTACATAACTTACGGTAAATGGCCCGCCTGGCTGACCGCCCAACGACCCCCGCCC
ATTGACGTCAATAATGACGTATGTTCCCATAGTAACGCCAATAGGGACTTTCCATTGACGTCAATGGGTG
GAGTATTTACGGTAAACTGCCCACTTGGCAGTACATCAAGTGTATCATATGCCAAGTACGCCCCCTATTG
ACGTCAATGACGGTAAATGGCCCGCCTGGCATTATGCCCAGTACATGACCTTATGGGACTTTCCTACTTG
GCAGTACATCTACGTATTAGTCATCGCTATTACCATGGTGATGCGGTTTTGGCAGTACATCAATGGGCGT
GGATAGCGGTTTGACTCACGGGGATTTCCAAGTCTCCACCCCATTGACGTCAATGGGAGTTTGTTTTGGC
ACCAAAATCAACGGGACTTTCCAAAATGTCGTAACAACTCCGCCCCATTGACGCAAATGGGCGGTAGGCG
TGTACGGTGGGAGGTCTATATAAGCAGAGCTCGTTTAGTGAACCGTCAGATCGCCTGGAGACGCCATCCA
CGCTGTTTTGACCTCCATAGAAGACACCGGGACCGATCCAGCCTCCGGACTCTAGCCTAGGCCGCGGGAC
GGATAACAATTTCACACAGGAAACAGCTATGACCATTAGGCCTATTTAGGTGACACTATAGAACAAGTTT
GTACAAAAAAGCAGGCTGGTACCGGTCCGGAATTCGCCACCATGGGCAAAAAGAAGCAGCACATCTGCCA
CATCCAGGGCTGCGGCAAGGTGTACGGCACCACCAGCAACCTGAGGAGGCACCTTAGGTGGCACACCGGG
GAGAGGCCCTTCATGTGCACCTGGAGCTACTGCGGAAAAAGGTTCACCAGGAGCAGCAACTTGCAGAGGC
ACAAGAGGACCCACACAGGCGAGAAGAAGTTCGCCTGCCCCGAGTGCCCCAAGAGGTTTATGAGGAGCGA
CCATCTGAGCAGGCACATCAAGACCCACCAGAACAAGAAAGGCGGGGGCAGTGGCGGGAGCGGGCGCGCC
TATCCCTACGATGTGCCCGATTACGCTGGTGGATCCGGCGGGTCAGATGAGATGGAAGAGTGCTCTCAGC
ACGGCGGATCTGGAGGTTCTACAGGCTGCGTGGTCATAGTGGGCAGGATCGTCTTGTCCGGATCCGGCAC
TAGTGCGCCCATCACGGCGTACGCCCAGCAGACGAGAGGCCTCCTAGGGTGTATAATCACCAGCCTGACT
GGCCGGGACAAAAACCAAGTGGAGGGTGAGGTCCAGATCATGTCAACTGCTACCCAAACCTTCCTGGCAA
CGTGCATCAATGGGGTATGCTGGGCAGTCTACCACGGGGCCGGAACGAGGACCATCGCATCACCCAAGGG
TCCTGTCATCCAGATGTATACCAATGTGGACCAAGACCTTGTGGGCTGGCCCGCTCCTCAAGGTTCCCGC
TCATTGACACCCTGTACCTGCGGCTCCTCGGACCTTTACCTGGTCACGAGGCACGCCGATGTCATTCCCG
TGCGCCGGCGAGGTGATGGCAGGGGTAGCCTGCTTTCGCCCCGGCCCATTTCCTACTTGAAAGGCTCCTC
GGGGGGTCCGCTGTTGTGCCCCGCGGGACACGCCGTGGGCCTATTCAGGGCCGCGGTGTGCACCCGTGGA
GTGGCTAAAGCGGTGGACTTTATCCCTGTGGAGAACCTAGAGACAACCATGAGATCCCCGGTGTTCACGG
ACAACTCCTCTCCACCAGCAGTCACCCTGACGCACGGGGGTTCAGGCGGTAGTATGGTGAGCAAGGGCGA
GGAGCTGTTCACCGGGGTGGTGCCCATCCTGGTCGAGCTGGACGGCGACGTAAACGGCCACAAGTTCAGC
GTGTCCGGCGAGGGCGAGGGCGATGCCACCTACGGCAAGCTGACCCTGAAGCTGATCTGCACCACCGGCA
AGCTGCCCGTGCCCTGGCCCACCCTCGTGACCACCCTGGGCTACGGCCTGCAGTGCTTCGCCCGCTACCC
CGACCACATGAAGCAGCACGACTTCTTCAAGTCCGCCATGCCCGAAGGCTACGTCCAGGAGCGCACCATC
TTCTTCAAGGACGACGGCAACTACAAGACCCGCGCCGAGGTGAAGTTCGAGGGCGACACCCTGGTGAACC
GCATCGAGCTGAAGGGCATCGACTTCAAGGAGGACGGCAACATCCTGGGGCACAAGCTGGAGTACAACTA
CAACAGCCACAACGTCTATATCACCGCCGACAAGCAGAAGAACGGCATCAAGGCCAACTTCAAGATCCGC
CACAACATCGAGGACGGCGGCGTGCAGCTCGCCGACCACTACCAGCAGAACACCCCCATCGGCGACGGCC
CCGTGCTGCTGCCCGACAACCACTACCTGAGCTACCAGTCCGCCCTGAGCAAAGACCCCAACGAGAAGCG
CGATCACATGGTCCTGCTGGAGTTCGTGACCGCCGCCGGGATCACTCTCGGCATGGACGAGCTGTACAAG
GGAGGCTCCGGAGGTAGCGGCGATGCTTTAGACGATTTTGACTTAGATATGCTTGGTTCAGACGCGTTAG
ACGACTTCGACCTAGACATGTTAGGCTCAGATGCATTGGACGACTTCGATTTAGATATGTTGGGCTCCGA
TGCCCTAGATGACTTTGATCTAGATATGCTAGGTAGTGGAGGATCCGGAGGATCCCAGTATCTGCCCGAC
ACAGATGATAGACACCGAATCGAAGAGAAACGCAAGCGAACGTATGAAACCTTCAAATCGATCATGAAGA
AATCGCCCTTCTCGGGTCCGACCGATCCCAGGCCCCCACCGAGAAGGATTGCGGTCCCGTCCCGCTCGTC
GGCCAGCGTGCCGAAGCCTGCGCCGCAGCCCTACCCCTTCACGTCGAGCCTGAGCACAATCAATTATGAC
GAGTTCCCGACGATGGTGTTCCCCTCGGGACAAATCTCACAAGCCTCGGCGCTCGCACCAGCGCCTCCCC
AAGTCCTTCCGCAAGCGCCTGCCCCAGCGCCTGCACCGGCAATGGTGTCCGCCCTCGCACAGGCCCCTGC
GCCCGTCCCCGTGCTCGCGCCTGGACCGCCCCAGGCGGTCGCTCCACCGGCTCCGAAGCCGACGCAGGCC
GGAGAGGGAACACTCTCCGAAGCACTTCTTCAACTCCAGTTTGATGACGAGGATCTTGGAGCACTCCTTG
GAAACTCGACAGACCCTGCGGTGTTTACCGACCTCGCGTCAGTAGATAACTCCGAATTTCAGCAGCTTTT
GAACCAGGGTATCCCGGTCGCGCCACATACAACGGAGCCCATGTTGATGGAATACCCCGAAGCAATCACG
AGACTTGTGACGGGAGCGCAGCGGCCTCCCGATCCCGCACCCGCACCTTTGGGGGCACCTGGCCTCCCTA
ACGGACTTTTGAGCGGCGACGAGGATTTCTCCTCCATCGCCGATATGGATTTCTCAGCCTTGCTGTCACA
GATTTCCAGCGGCTCTGGCAGCGGCAGCCGGGATTCCAGGGAAGGGATGTTTTTGCCGAAGCCTGAGGCC
GGCTCCGCTATTAGTGACGTGTTTGAGGGCCGCGAGGTGTGCCAGCCAAAACGAATCCGGCCATTTCATC
CTCCAGGAAGTCCATGGGCCAACCGCCCACTCCCCGCCAGCCTCGCACCAACACCAACCGGTCCAGTACA
TGAGCCAGTCGGGTCACTGACCCCGGCACCAGTCCCTCAGCCACTGGACCCAGCGCCCGCAGTGACTCCC
GAGGCCAGTCACCTGTTGGAGGACCCCGATGAAGAGACGAGCCAGGCTGTCAAAGCCCTTCGGGAGATGG
CCGATACTGTGATTCCCCAGAAGGAAGAGGCTGCAATCTGTGGCCAAATGGACCTTTCCCATCCGCCCCC
AAGGGGCCATCTGGATGAGCTGACAACCACACTTGAGTCCATGACCGAGGATCTGAACCTGGACTCACCC
CTGACCCCGGAATTGAACGAGATTCTGGATACCTTCCTGAACGACGAGTGCCTCTTGCATGCCATGCATA
TCAGCACAGGACTGTCCATCTTCGACACATCTCTGTTTGGCGGATCAGGCGGCTCCGATGAGATGGAAGA
GTGCTCTCAGCACGGCGGCTCCGGCGGCTCCGACCCTAAGAAAAAACGGAAAGTTGATCCAAAAAAGAAG
AGAAAGGTATAGCTAGAGTATCCCTCGAGGGGCCCAAGCTTACGCGTACCCAGCTTTCTTGTACAAAGTG
GTCCCTATAGTGAGTCGTATTATAAGCTAGGCACTGGCCGTCGTTTTACAACGTCGTGACTGGGAAAACT
GCTAGCTTGGGATCTTTGTGAAGGAACCTTACTTCTGTGGTGTGACATAATTGGACAAACTACCTACAGA
GATTTAAAGCTCTAAGGTAAATATAAAATTTTTAAGTGTATAATGTGTTAAACTAGCTGCATATGCTTGC
TGCTTGAGAGTTTTGCTTACTGAGTATGATTTATGAAAATATTATACACAGGAGCTAGTGATTCTAATTG
TTTGTGTATTTTAGATTCACAGTCCCAAGGCTCATTTCAGGCCCCTCAGTCCTCACAGTCTGTTCATGAT
CATAATCAGCCATACCACATTTGTAGAGGTTTTACTTGCTTTAAAAAACCTCCCACACCTCCCCCTGAAC
CTGAAACATAAAATGAATGCAATTGTTGTTGTTAACTTGTTTATTGCAGCTTATAATGGTTACAAATAAA
GCAATAGCATCACAAATTTCACAAATAAAGCATTTTTTTCACTGCATTCTAGTTGTGGTTTGTCCAAACT
CATCAATGTATCTTATCATGTCTGGATCGATCCTGCATTAATGAATCGGCCAACGCGCGGGGAGAGGCGG
TTTGCGTATTGGCTGGCGTAATAGCGAAGAGGCCCGCACCGATCGCCCTTCCCAACAGTTGCGCAGCCTG
AATGGCGAATGGG
[124 nt withheld, positions 4984-5107]
C
[91 nt withheld, positions 5109-5199]
A
[49 nt withheld, positions 5201-5249]
CCTTTGACGTTGGAGTCCACGTTCTT
[37 nt withheld, positions 5276-5312]
ACCCTATCTCGGTCTATTCTTTTGATTTATAAGGGATTTTGCCGATTTCGGCCTATTGGTTAAAAAATGA
GCTGATTTAACAAAAATTTAACGCGAATTTTAACAAAATATTAACGCTTACAATTTAGGTGGCACTTTTC
GGGGAAATGTGCGCGGAACCCCTATTTGTTTATTTTTCTAAATACATTCAAATATGTATCCGCTCATGCC
AGGTCTTGGACTGGTGAGAACGGCTTGCTCGGCAGCTTCGATGTGTGCTGGAGGGAGAATAAAGGTCTAA
GATGTGCGATAGAGGGAAGTCGCATTGAATTATGTGCTGTGTAGGGATCGCTGGTATCAAATATGTGTGC
CCACCCCTGGCATGAGACAATAACCCTGATAAATGCTTCAATAATATTGAAAAAGGAAGAGTATGAGTAT
TCAACATTTCCGTGTCGCCCTTATTCCCTTTTTTGCGGCATTTTGCCTTCCTGTTTTTGCTCACCCAGAA
ACGCTGGTGAAAGTAAAAGATGCTGAAGATCAGTTGGGTGCACGAGTGGGTTACATCGAACTGGATCTCA
ACAGCGGTAAGATCCTTGAGAGTTTTCGCCCCGAAGAACGTTTTCCAATGATGAGCACTTTTAAAGTTCT
GCTATGTGGCGCGGTATTATCCCGTATTGACGCCGGGCAAGAGCAACTCGGTCGCCGCATACACTATTCT
CAGAATGACTTGGTTGAGTACTCACCAGTCACAGAAAAGCATCTTACGGATGGCATGACAGTAAGAGAAT
TATGCAGTGCTGCCATAACCATGAGTGATAACACTGCGGCCAACTTACTTCTGACAACGATCGGAGGACC
GAAGGAGCTAACCGCTTTTTTGCACAACATGGGGGATCATGTAACTCGCCTTGATCGTTGGGAACCGGAG
CTGAATGAAGCCATACCAAACGACGAGCGTGACACCACGATGCCTGTAGCAATGGCAACAACGTTGCGCA
AACTATTAACTGGCGAACTACTTACTCTAGCTTCCCGGCAACAATTAATAGACTGGATGGAGGCGGATAA
AGTTGCAGGACCACTTCTGCGCTCGGCCCTTCCGGCTGGCTGGTTTATTGCTGATAAATCTGGAGCCGGT
GAGCGTGGGTCTCGCGGTATCATTGCAGCACTGGGGCCAGATGGTAAGCCCTCCCGTATCGTAGTTATCT
ACACGACGGGGAGTCAGGCAACTATGGATGAACGAAATAGACAGATCGCTGAGATAGGTGCCTCACTGAT
TAAGCATTGGTAACTGTCAGACCAAGTTTACTCATATATACTTTAGATTGATTTAAAACTTCATTTTTAA
TTTAAAAGGATCTAGGTGAAGATCCTTTTTGATAATCTCATGCCATAACTTCGTATAATGTATGCTATAC
GAAGTTATGGCATGACCAAAATCCCTTAACGTGAGTTTTCGTTCCACTGAGCGTCAGACCCCGTAGAAAA
GATCAAAGGATCTTCTTGAGATCCTTTTTTTCTGCGCGTAATCTGCTGCTTGCAAACAAAAAAACCACCG
CTACCAGCGGTGGTTTGTTTGCCGGATCAAGAGCTACCAACTCTTTTTCCGAAGGTAACTGGCTTCAGCA
GAGCGCAGATACCAAATACTGTTCTTCTAGTGTAGCCGTAGTTAGGCCACCACTTCAAGAACTCTGTAGC
ACCGCCTACATACCTCGCTCTGCTAATCCTGTTACCAGTGGCTGCTGCCAGTGGCGATAAGTCGTGTCTT
ACCGGGTTGGACTCAAGACGATAGTTACCGGATAAGGCGCAGCGGTCGGGCTGAACGGGGGGTTCGTGCA
CACAGCCCAGCTTGGAGCGAACGACCTACACCGAACTGAGATACCTACAGCGTGAGCTATGAGAAAGCGC
CACGCTTCCCGAAGGGAGAAAGGCGGACAGGTATCCGGTAAGCGGCAGGGTCGGAACAGGAGAGCGCACG
AGGGAGCTTCCAGGGGGAAACGCCTGGTATCTTTATAGTCCTGTCGGGTTTCGCCACCTCTGACTTGAGC
GTCGATTTTTGTGATGCTCGTCAGGGGGGCGGAGCCTATGGAAAAACGCCAGCAACGCGGCCTTTTTACG
GTTCCTGGCCTTTTGCTGGCCTTTTGCTCACATGTTCTTTCCTGCGTTATCCCCTGATTCTGTGGATAAC
CGTATTACCGCCTTTGAGTGAGCTGATACCGCTCGCCGCAGCCGAACGACCGAGCGCAGCGAGTCAGTGA
GCGAGGAAGCGGAAGAGCGCCCAATACGCAAACCGCCTCTCCCCGCGCGTTGGCCGATTCATTAATGCAG
AGCTTGCAATTCGCGCTTTTTCAATATTATTGAAGCATTTATCAGGGTTATTGTCTCATGAGCGGATACA
TATTTGAATGTATTTAGAAAAATAAACAAATAGGGGTTCCGCGCACATTTCCCCGAAAAGTGCCACCTGA
CGTCTAAGAAACCATTATTATCATGACATTAACCTATAAAAATAGGCGTATTACGAGGCCCTTTCACGC
